LOCUS       Exported 7566 bp ds-DNA circular SYN 12-MAY-2021
DEFINITION  lentiviral vector expressing sgRNA targeting PSMD1.
ACCESSION   .
VERSION     .
KEYWORDS    pLCKO_PSMD1_sgRNA_5
SOURCE      synthetic DNA construct
  ORGANISM  synthetic DNA construct
REFERENCE   1 (bases 1 to 7566)
  AUTHORS   Hart T, Chandrashekhar M, Aregger M, Steinhart Z, Brown KR, MacLeod
            G, Mis M, Zimmermann M, Fradet-Turcotte A, Sun S, Mero P, Dirks P,
            Sidhu S, Roth FP, Rissland OS, Durocher D, Angers S, Moffat J
  TITLE     High-Resolution CRISPR Screens Reveal Fitness Genes and
            Genotype-Specific Cancer Liabilities.
  JOURNAL   Cell. 2015 Dec 3;163(6):1515-26. doi: 10.1016/j.cell.2015.11.015.
            Epub 2015 Nov 25.
  PUBMED    26627737
REFERENCE   2 (bases 1 to 7566)
  AUTHORS   .
  TITLE     Direct Submission
  JOURNAL   Exported May 12, 2021 from SnapGene Server 1.1.58
            http://www.snapgene.com
FEATURES             Location/Qualifiers
     source          1..7566
                     /organism="synthetic DNA construct"
                     /mol_type="other DNA"
     promoter        7..507
                     /label=hPGK promoter
                     /note="human phosphoglycerate kinase 1 promoter"
     primer_bind     426..444
                     /label=hPGK-F
                     /note="Human PGK promoter, forward primer"
     CDS             529..1128
                     /codon_start=1
                     /gene="pac from Streptomyces alboniger"
                     /product="puromycin N-acetyltransferase"
                     /label=PuroR
                     /note="confers resistance to puromycin"
                     /translation="MTEYKPTVRLATRDDVPRAVRTLAAAFADYPATRHTVDPDRHIER
                     VTELQELFLTRVGLDIGKVWVADDGAAVAVWTTPESVEAGAVFAEIGPRMAELSGSRLA
                     AQQQMEGLLAPHRPKEPAWFLATVGVSPDHQGKGLGSAVVLPGVEAAERAGVPAFLETS
                     APRNLPFYERLGFTVTADVEVPEGPRTWCMTRKPGA"
     primer_bind     complement(529..548)
                     /label=Puro-R
                     /note="Puromycin resistance gene, reverse primer. Also
                     called puro-variant-R"
     primer_bind     1025..1045
                     /label=Puro-F
                     /note="Puromycin resistance gene, forward primer"
     misc_feature    1144..1732
                     /label=WPRE
                     /note="woodchuck hepatitis virus posttranscriptional
                     regulatory element"
     primer_bind     complement(1197..1217)
                     /label=WPRE-R
                     /note="WPRE, reverse primer"
     CDS             complement(1615..1626)
                     /codon_start=1
                     /product="Factor Xa recognition and cleavage site"
                     /label=Factor Xa site
                     /translation="IEGR"
     LTR             1804..2037
                     /label=3' LTR (Delta-U3)
                     /note="self-inactivating 3' long terminal repeat (LTR) from
                     HIV-1"
     polyA_signal    2115..2236
                     /label=SV40 poly(A) signal
                     /note="SV40 polyadenylation signal"
     primer_bind     complement(2152..2171)
                     /label=SV40pA-R
                     /note="SV40 polyA, reverse primer"
     primer_bind     2206..2225
                     /label=EBV-rev
                     /note="SV40 polyA terminator, reverse primer"
     rep_origin      2276..2411
                     /label=SV40 ori
                     /note="SV40 origin of replication"
     primer_bind     2338..2357
                     /label=SV40pro-F
                     /note="SV40 promoter/origin, forward primer"
     primer_bind     complement(2431..2450)
                     /label=T7
                     /note="T7 promoter, forward primer"
     promoter        complement(2432..2450)
                     /label=T7 promoter
                     /note="promoter for bacteriophage T7 RNA polymerase"
     primer_bind     complement(2460..2477)
                     /label=M13 Forward
                     /note="In lacZ gene. Also called M13-F20 or M13 (-21)
                     Forward"
     primer_bind     complement(2460..2476)
                     /label=M13 fwd
                     /note="common sequencing primer, one of multiple similar
                     variants"
     primer_bind     complement(2469..2491)
                     /label=M13/pUC Forward
                     /note="In lacZ gene"
     rep_origin      2618..3073
                     /direction=RIGHT
                     /label=f1 ori
                     /note="f1 bacteriophage origin of replication; arrow
                     indicates direction of (+) strand synthesis"
     primer_bind     complement(2705..2724)
                     /label=F1ori-R
                     /note="F1 origin, reverse primer"
     primer_bind     2915..2936
                     /label=F1ori-F
                     /note="F1 origin, forward primer"
     promoter        3099..3203
                     /gene="bla"
                     /label=AmpR promoter
     CDS             3204..4064
                     /codon_start=1
                     /gene="bla"
                     /product="beta-lactamase"
                     /label=AmpR
                     /note="confers resistance to ampicillin, carbenicillin, and
                     related antibiotics"
                     /translation="MSIQHFRVALIPFFAAFCLPVFAHPETLVKVKDAEDQLGARVGYI
                     ELDLNSGKILESFRPEERFPMMSTFKVLLCGAVLSRIDAGQEQLGRRIHYSQNDLVEYS
                     PVTEKHLTDGMTVRELCSAAITMSDNTAANLLLTTIGGPKELTAFLHNMGDHVTRLDRW
                     EPELNEAIPNDERDTTMPVAMATTLRKLLTGELLTLASRQQLIDWMEADKVAGPLLRSA
                     LPAGWFIADKSGAGERGSRGIIAALGPDGKPSRIVVIYTTGSQATMDERNRQIAEIGAS
                     LIKHW"
     primer_bind     complement(3422..3441)
                     /label=Amp-R
                     /note="Ampicillin resistance gene, reverse primer"
     rep_origin      4235..4823
                     /direction=RIGHT
                     /label=ori
                     /note="high-copy-number ColE1/pMB1/pBR322/pUC origin of
                     replication"
     primer_bind     4724..4743
                     /label=pBR322ori-F
                     /note="pBR322 origin, forward primer"
     primer_bind     4977..4994
                     /label=L4440
                     /note="L4440 vector, forward primer"
     protein_bind    5111..5132
                     /label=CAP binding site
                     /bound_moiety="E. coli catabolite activator protein"
                     /note="CAP binding activates transcription in the presence
                     of cAMP."
     promoter        5147..5177
                     /label=lac promoter
                     /note="promoter for the E. coli lac operon"
     protein_bind    5185..5201
                     /label=lac operator
                     /bound_moiety="lac repressor encoded by lacI"
                     /note="The lac repressor binds to the lac operator to
                     inhibit transcription in E. coli. This inhibition can be
                     relieved by adding lactose or
                     isopropyl-beta-D-thiogalactopyranoside (IPTG)."
     primer_bind     5190..5212
                     /label=M13/pUC Reverse
                     /note="In lacZ gene"
     primer_bind     5209..5225
                     /label=M13 rev
                     /note="common sequencing primer, one of multiple similar
                     variants"
     primer_bind     5209..5225
                     /label=M13 Reverse
                     /note="In lacZ gene. Also called M13-rev"
     primer_bind     5244..5264
                     /label=T3
                     /note="T3 promoter, forward primer"
     promoter        5246..5264
                     /label=T3 promoter
                     /note="promoter for bacteriophage T3 RNA polymerase"
     promoter        5292..5518
                     /label=RSV promoter
                     /note="Rous sarcoma virus enhancer/promoter"
     LTR             5519..5699
                     /label=5' LTR (truncated)
                     /note="truncated 5' long terminal repeat (LTR) from HIV-1"
     misc_feature    5746..5871
                     /label=HIV-1 Psi
                     /note="packaging signal of human immunodeficiency virus
                     type 1"
     misc_feature    6364..6597
                     /label=RRE
                     /note="The Rev response element (RRE) of HIV-1 allows for
                     Rev-dependent mRNA export from the nucleus to the
                     cytoplasm."
     CDS             6782..6826
                     /codon_start=1
                     /product="antigenic peptide corresponding to amino acids
                     655 to 669 of the HIV envelope protein gp41 (Lutje Hulsik
                     et al., 2013)"
                     /label=gp41 peptide
                     /note="recognized by the 2H10 single-chain llama nanobody"
                     /translation="KNEQELLELDKWASL"
     promoter        7004..7244
                     /label=U6 promoter
                     /note="RNA polymerase III promoter for human U6 snRNA"
     primer_bind     7004..7024
                     /label=hU6-F
                     /note="Human U6 promoter, forward primer"
     primer_bind     7175..7194
                     /label=LKO.1 5'
                     /note="Human U6 promoter, forward primer"
     misc_RNA        7274..7349
                     /label=gRNA scaffold
                     /note="guide RNA scaffold for the Streptococcus pyogenes
                     CRISPR/Cas9 system"
     misc_feature    7397..7514
                     /label=cPPT/CTS
                     /note="central polypurine tract and central termination
                     sequence of HIV-1"
ORIGIN
        1 cccgggttgc gccttttcca aggcagccct gggtttgcgc agggacgcgg ctgctctggg
       61 cgtggttccg ggaaacgcag cggcgccgac cctgggtctc gcacattctt cacgtccgtt
      121 cgcagcgtca cccggatctt cgccgctacc cttgtgggcc ccccggcgac gcttcctgct
      181 ccgcccctaa gtcgggaagg ttccttgcgg ttcgcggcgt gccggacgtg acaaacggaa
      241 gccgcacgtc tcactagtac cctcgcagac ggacagcgcc agggagcaat ggcagcgcgc
      301 cgaccgcgat gggctgtggc caatagcggc tgctcagcag ggcgcgccga gagcagcggc
      361 cgggaagggg cggtgcggga ggcggggtgt ggggcggtag tgtgggccct gttcctgccc
      421 gcgcggtgtt ccgcattctg caagcctccg gagcgcacgt cggcagtcgg ctccctcgtt
      481 gaccgaatca ccgacctctc tccccagggg gatccaccgg agcttaccat gaccgagtac
      541 aagcccacgg tgcgcctcgc cacccgcgac gacgtcccca gggccgtacg caccctcgcc
      601 gccgcgttcg ccgactaccc cgccacgcgc cacaccgtcg atccggaccg ccacatcgag
      661 cgggtcaccg agctgcaaga actcttcctc acgcgcgtcg ggctcgacat cggcaaggtg
      721 tgggtcgcgg acgacggcgc cgccgtggcg gtctggacca cgccggagag cgtcgaagcg
      781 ggggcggtgt tcgccgagat cggcccgcgc atggccgagt tgagcggttc ccggctggcc
      841 gcgcagcaac agatggaagg cctcctggcg ccgcaccggc ccaaggagcc cgcgtggttc
      901 ctggccaccg tcggcgtctc gcccgaccac cagggcaagg gtctgggcag cgccgtcgtg
      961 ctccccggag tggaggcggc cgagcgcgcc ggggtgcccg ccttcctgga gacctccgcg
     1021 ccccgcaacc tccccttcta cgagcggctc ggcttcaccg tcaccgccga cgtcgaggtg
     1081 cccgaaggac cgcgcacctg gtgcatgacc cgcaagcccg gtgcctgaac gcgttaagtc
     1141 gacaatcaac ctctggatta caaaatttgt gaaagattga ctggtattct taactatgtt
     1201 gctcctttta cgctatgtgg atacgctgct ttaatgcctt tgtatcatgc tattgcttcc
     1261 cgtatggctt tcattttctc ctccttgtat aaatcctggt tgctgtctct ttatgaggag
     1321 ttgtggcccg ttgtcaggca acgtggcgtg gtgtgcactg tgtttgctga cgcaaccccc
     1381 actggttggg gcattgccac cacctgtcag ctcctttccg ggactttcgc tttccccctc
     1441 cctattgcca cggcggaact catcgccgcc tgccttgccc gctgctggac aggggctcgg
     1501 ctgttgggca ctgacaattc cgtggtgttg tcggggaaat catcgtcctt tccttggctg
     1561 ctcgcctgtg ttgccacctg gattctgcgc gggacgtcct tctgctacgt cccttcggcc
     1621 ctcaatccag cggaccttcc ttcccgcggc ctgctgccgg ctctgcggcc tcttccgcgt
     1681 cttcgccttc gccctcagac gagtcggatc tccctttggg ccgcctcccc gcgtcgactt
     1741 taagaccaat gacttacaag gcagctgtag atcttagcca ctttttaaaa gaaaaggggg
     1801 gactggaagg gctaattcac tcccaacgaa gacaagatct gctttttgct tgtactgggt
     1861 ctctctggtt agaccagatc tgagcctggg agctctctgg ctaactaggg aacccactgc
     1921 ttaagcctca ataaagcttg ccttgagtgc ttcaagtagt gtgtgcccgt ctgttgtgtg
     1981 actctggtaa ctagagatcc ctcagaccct tttagtcagt gtggaaaatc tctagcagta
     2041 cgtatagtag ttcatgtcat cttattattc agtatttata acttgcaaag aaatgaatat
     2101 cagagagtga gaggaacttg tttattgcag cttataatgg ttacaaataa agcaatagca
     2161 tcacaaattt cacaaataaa gcattttttt cactgcattc tagttgtggt ttgtccaaac
     2221 tcatcaatgt atcttatcat gtctggctct agctatcccg cccctaactc cgcccatccc
     2281 gcccctaact ccgcccagtt ccgcccattc tccgccccat ggctgactaa ttttttttat
     2341 ttatgcagag gccgaggccg cctcggcctc tgagctattc cagaagtagt gaggaggctt
     2401 ttttggaggc ctagggacgt acccaattcg ccctatagtg agtcgtatta cgcgcgctca
     2461 ctggccgtcg ttttacaacg tcgtgactgg gaaaaccctg gcgttaccca acttaatcgc
     2521 cttgcagcac atcccccttt cgccagctgg cgtaatagcg aagaggcccg caccgatcgc
     2581 ccttcccaac agttgcgcag cctgaatggc gaatgggnnn nnnnnnnnnn nnnnnnnnnn
     2641 nnnnnnnnnn nnnnnnnnnn nnnnnnnnnn nnnnnnnnnn nnnnnnnnnn nnnnnnnnnn
     2701 nnnnnnnnnn nnnnnnnnnn nnnnnnnnnn nnnnnnnnnn ncnnnnnnnn nnnnnnnnnn
     2761 nnnnnnnnnn nnnnnnnnnn nnnnnnnnnn nnnnnnnnnn nnnnnnnnnn nnnnnnnnnn
     2821 nnnnnnnnnn nnnannnnnn nnnnnnnnnn nnnnnnnnnn nnnnnnnnnn nnnnnnnnnn
     2881 nnncctttga cgttggagtc cacgttcttt aatagtggac tcttgttcca aactggaaca
     2941 acactcaacc ctatctcggt ctattctttt gatttataag ggattttgcc gatttcggcc
     3001 tattggttaa aaaatgagct gatttaacaa aaatttaacg cgaattttaa caaaatatta
     3061 acgcttacaa tttaggtggc acttttcggg gaaatgtgcg cggaacccct atttgtttat
     3121 ttttctaaat acattcaaat atgtatccgc tcatgagaca ataaccctga taaatgcttc
     3181 aataatattg aaaaaggaag agtatgagta ttcaacattt ccgtgtcgcc cttattccct
     3241 tttttgcggc attttgcctt cctgtttttg ctcacccaga aacgctggtg aaagtaaaag
     3301 atgctgaaga tcagttgggt gcacgagtgg gttacatcga actggatctc aacagcggta
     3361 agatccttga gagttttcgc cccgaagaac gttttccaat gatgagcact tttaaagttc
     3421 tgctatgtgg cgcggtatta tcccgtattg acgccgggca agagcaactc ggtcgccgca
     3481 tacactattc tcagaatgac ttggttgagt actcaccagt cacagaaaag catcttacgg
     3541 atggcatgac agtaagagaa ttatgcagtg ctgccataac catgagtgat aacactgcgg
     3601 ccaacttact tctgacaacg atcggaggac cgaaggagct aaccgctttt ttgcacaaca
     3661 tgggggatca tgtaactcgc cttgatcgtt gggaaccgga gctgaatgaa gccataccaa
     3721 acgacgagcg tgacaccacg atgcctgtag caatggcaac aacgttgcgc aaactattaa
     3781 ctggcgaact acttactcta gcttcccggc aacaattaat agactggatg gaggcggata
     3841 aagttgcagg accacttctg cgctcggccc ttccggctgg ctggtttatt gctgataaat
     3901 ctggagccgg tgagcgtggg tctcgcggta tcattgcagc actggggcca gatggtaagc
     3961 cctcccgtat cgtagttatc tacacgacgg ggagtcaggc aactatggat gaacgaaata
     4021 gacagatcgc tgagataggt gcctcactga ttaagcattg gtaactgtca gaccaagttt
     4081 actcatatat actttagatt gatttaaaac ttcattttta atttaaaagg atctaggtga
     4141 agatcctttt tgataatctc atgaccaaaa tcccttaacg tgagttttcg ttccactgag
     4201 cgtcagaccc cgtagaaaag atcaaaggat cttcttgaga tccttttttt ctgcgcgtaa
     4261 tctgctgctt gcaaacaaaa aaaccaccgc taccagcggt ggtttgtttg ccggatcaag
     4321 agctaccaac tctttttccg aaggtaactg gcttcagcag agcgcagata ccaaatactg
     4381 ttcttctagt gtagccgtag ttaggccacc acttcaagaa ctctgtagca ccgcctacat
     4441 acctcgctct gctaatcctg ttaccagtgg ctgctgccag tggcgataag tcgtgtctta
     4501 ccgggttgga ctcaagacga tagttaccgg ataaggcgca gcggtcgggc tgaacggggg
     4561 gttcgtgcac acagcccagc ttggagcgaa cgacctacac cgaactgaga tacctacagc
     4621 gtgagctatg agaaagcgcc acgcttcccg aagggagaaa ggcggacagg tatccggtaa
     4681 gcggcagggt cggaacagga gagcgcacga gggagcttcc agggggaaac gcctggtatc
     4741 tttatagtcc tgtcgggttt cgccacctct gacttgagcg tcgatttttg tgatgctcgt
     4801 caggggggcg gagcctatgg aaaaacgcca gcaacgcggc ctttttacgg ttcctggcct
     4861 tttgctggcc ttttgctcac atgttctttc ctgcgttatc ccctgattct gtggataacc
     4921 gtattaccgc ctttgagtga gctgataccg ctcgccgcag ccgaacgacc gagcgcagcg
     4981 agtcagtgag cgaggaagcg gaagagcgcc caatacgcaa accgcctctc cccgcgcgtt
     5041 ggccgattca ttaatgcagc tggcacgaca ggtttcccga ctggaaagcg ggcagtgagc
     5101 gcaacgcaat taatgtgagt tagctcactc attaggcacc ccaggcttta cactttatgc
     5161 ttccggctcg tatgttgtgt ggaattgtga gcggataaca atttcacaca ggaaacagct
     5221 atgaccatga ttacgccaag cgcgcaatta accctcacta aagggaacaa aagctggagc
     5281 tgcaagctta atgtagtctt atgcaatact cttgtagtct tgcaacatgg taacgatgag
     5341 ttagcaacat gccttacaag gagagaaaaa gcaccgtgca tgccgattgg tggaagtaag
     5401 gtggtacgat cgtgccttat taggaaggca acagacgggt ctgacatgga ttggacgaac
     5461 cactgaattg ccgcattgca gagatattgt atttaagtgc ctagctcgat acataaacgg
     5521 gtctctctgg ttagaccaga tctgagcctg ggagctctct ggctaactag ggaacccact
     5581 gcttaagcct caataaagct tgccttgagt gcttcaagta gtgtgtgccc gtctgttgtg
     5641 tgactctggt aactagagat ccctcagacc cttttagtca gtgtggaaaa tctctagcag
     5701 tggcgcccga acagggactt gaaagcgaaa gggaaaccag aggagctctc tcgacgcagg
     5761 actcggcttg ctgaagcgcg cacggcaaga ggcgaggggc ggcgactggt gagtacgcca
     5821 aaaattttga ctagcggagg ctagaaggag agagatgggt gcgagagcgt cagtattaag
     5881 cgggggagaa ttagatcgcg atgggaaaaa attcggttaa ggccaggggg aaagaaaaaa
     5941 tataaattaa aacatatagt atgggcaagc agggagctag aacgattcgc agttaatcct
     6001 ggcctgttag aaacatcaga aggctgtaga caaatactgg gacagctaca accatccctt
     6061 cagacaggat cagaagaact tagatcatta tataatacag tagcaaccct ctattgtgtg
     6121 catcaaagga tagagataaa agacaccaag gaagctttag acaagataga ggaagagcaa
     6181 aacaaaagta agaccaccgc acagcaagcg gccgctgatc ttcagacctg gaggaggaga
     6241 tatgagggac aattggagaa gtgaattata taaatataaa gtagtaaaaa ttgaaccatt
     6301 aggagtagca cccaccaagg caaagagaag agtggtgcag agagaaaaaa gagcagtggg
     6361 aataggagct ttgttccttg ggttcttggg agcagcagga agcactatgg gcgcagcgtc
     6421 aatgacgctg acggtacagg ccagacaatt attgtctggt atagtgcagc agcagaacaa
     6481 tttgctgagg gctattgagg cgcaacagca tctgttgcaa ctcacagtct ggggcatcaa
     6541 gcagctccag gcaagaatcc tggctgtgga aagataccta aaggatcaac agctcctggg
     6601 gatttggggt tgctctggaa aactcatttg caccactgct gtgccttgga atgctagttg
     6661 gagtaataaa tctctggaac agatttggaa tcacacgacc tggatggagt gggacagaga
     6721 aattaacaat tacacaagct taatacactc cttaattgaa gaatcgcaaa accagcaaga
     6781 aaagaatgaa caagaattat tggaattaga taaatgggca agtttgtgga attggtttaa
     6841 cataacaaat tggctgtggt atataaaatt attcataatg atagtaggag gcttggtagg
     6901 tttaagaata gtttttgctg tactttctat agtgaataga gttaggcagg gatattcacc
     6961 attatcgttt cagacccacc tcccaacccc gaggggaccc agagagggcc tatttcccat
     7021 gattccttca tatttgcata tacgatacaa ggctgttaga gagataatta gaattaattt
     7081 gactgtaaac acaaagatat tagtacaaaa tacgtgacgt agaaagtaat aatttcttgg
     7141 gtagtttgca gttttaaaat tatgttttaa aatggactat catatgctta ccgtaacttg
     7201 aaagtatttc gatttcttgg ctttatatat cttgtggaaa ggacgaggta ccgaccagag
     7261 ccacaataag ccagttttag agctagaaat agcaagttaa aataaggcta gtccgttatc
     7321 aacttgaaaa agtggcaccg agtcggtgct tttttgaatt ctagatcttg agacaaatgg
     7381 cagtattcat ccacaatttt aaaagaaaag gggggattgg ggggtacagt gcaggggaaa
     7441 gaatagtaga cataatagca acagacatac aaactaaaga attacaaaaa caaattacaa
     7501 aaattcaaaa ttttcgggtt tattacaggg acagcagaga tccactttgg cgccggctcg
     7561 aggggg
//
