[The description below was written by a language model from this plasmid's Addgene catalogue record and the feature table of its GenBank file.]
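Description:
pLCKO_PSMD1_sgRNA_5 is a lentiviral CRISPR plasmid of about 7.6 kb, built on the pLCKO backbone, that expresses a single guide RNA against human PSMD1. It is maintained in E. coli through a high-copy ColE1/pUC-type origin with ampicillin selection (beta-lactamase). The backbone also carries an f1 phage origin, an SV40 origin and poly(A) signal, and leftover lac, T7 and T3 promoter elements from the cloning vector lineage.

The viral portion has a third-generation, self-inactivating layout. An RSV promoter drives a truncated HIV-1 5' LTR to produce the genomic RNA in packaging cells. This is followed by the Psi packaging signal, the Rev response element for Rev-dependent nuclear export, and a cPPT/CTS. The cassette ends in a U3-deleted 3' LTR that silences LTR-driven transcription after integration. Within this unit, a human U6 RNA polymerase III promoter transcribes the PSMD1-targeting spacer fused to the Streptococcus pyogenes Cas9 guide scaffold. The spacer was inserted between BfuAI sites that were destroyed during cloning. Downstream, a human PGK promoter drives puromycin N-acetyltransferase, followed by a WPRE to enhance expression, so transduced mammalian cells can be selected with puromycin.

No Cas9 coding sequence is annotated, so the nuclease must be supplied separately, for example by a Cas9-expressing cell line. The short Factor Xa site and gp41 peptide annotations appear to be incidental sequence matches inside the WPRE and HIV-derived regions rather than functional parts. The construct comes from work on genome-scale CRISPR screens for fitness genes in human cancer cells, and it serves to knock out PSMD1 in human cells.
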