Addgene plasmid #74181: pLCKO_PSMD1_sgRNA_5
Purpose: lentiviral vector expressing sgRNA targeting PSMD1
Depositing lab: Jason Moffat. Depositing organization: University of Toronto. Publication: High-Resolution CRISPR Screens Reveal Fitness Genes and Genotype-Specific Cancer Liabilities. Hart T, Chandrashekhar M, Aregger M, Steinhart Z, Brown KR, MacLeod G, Mis M, Zimmermann M, Fradet-Turcotte A, Sun S, Mero P, Dirks P, Sidhu S, Roth FP, Rissland OS, Durocher D, Angers S, Moffat J. Cell. 2015 Dec 3;163(6):1515-26. doi: 10.1016/j.cell.2015.11.015. Epub 2015 Nov 25. PubMed 26627737.
Backbone
  Vector backbone: pLCKO
  Backbone manufacturer: Moffat Lab
  Total vector size (bp): 7565
  Vector type: Mammalian Expression, Lentiviral, CRISPR
  Selectable markers: Puromycin
Growth in bacteria
  Bacterial resistance: Ampicillin, 100 μg/mL
  Growth temperature: 37°C
  Growth strain: NEB Stable
  Copy number: High Copy
Gene/Insert
  Gene/Insert name: PSMD1 sgRNA
  gRNA/shRNA sequence: ACCAGAGCCACAATAAGCCA
  Species: H. sapiens (human)
  Promoter: U6 Promoter
  Cloning method: Restriction Enzyme; 5′ cloning site BfuAI (destroyed during cloning); 3′ cloning site BfuAI (destroyed during cloning)
  Sequencing primers: 5′ U6 fwd
Terms and licenses: Academic/Nonprofit Terms; Industry Terms: Not Available to Industry
How to cite: pLCKO_PSMD1_sgRNA_5 was a gift from Jason Moffat (Addgene plasmid # 74181 ; http://n2t.net/addgene:74181 ; RRID:Addgene_74181)
