>Addgene plasmid #74181 | pLCKO_PSMD1_sgRNA_5 | addgene partial sequence | sequence record 141030 | Top_Fop 5'-TCACCATTATCGTTTCAGAC-3'
CCAGAGAGGGCCTATTTCCCATGATTCCTTCATATTTGCATATACGATACAAGGCTGTTAGAGAGATAAT
TAGAATTAATTTGACTGTAAACACAAAGATATTAGTACAAAATACGTGACGTAGAAAGTAATAATTTCTT
GGGTAGTTTGCAGTTTTAAAATTATGTTTTAAAATGGACTATCATATGCTTACCGTAACTTGAAAGTATT
TCGATTTCTTGGCTTTATATATCTTGTGGAAAGGACGAGGTACCGACCAGAGCCACAATAAGCCAGTTTT
AGAGCTAGAAATAGCAAGTTAAAATAAGGCTAGTCCGTTATCAACTTGAAAAAGTGGCACCGAGTCGGTG
CTTTTTTGAATTCTAGATCTTGAGACAAATGGCAGTATTCATCCACAATTTTAAAAGAAAAGGGGGGATT
GGGGGGTACAGTGCAGGGGAAAGAATAGTAGACATAATAGCAACAGACATACAAACTAAAGAATTACAAA
AACAAATTACAAAAATTCAAAATTTTCGGGTTTATTACAGGGACAGCAGAGATCCACTTTGGCGCCGGCT
CGAGGGGGCCCGGGTTGCGCCTTTTCCAAGGCAGCCCTGGGTTTGCGCAGGGACGCGGCTGCTCTGGGCG
TGGTTCCGGGAAACGCAGCGGCGCCGACCCTGGGTCTCGCACATTCTTCACGTCCGTTCGCAGCGTCACC
CGGATCTTCGCCGCTACCCTTGTGGGCCCCCCGGCGACGCTTCCTGCTCCGCCCCTAAGTCGGGAAGGTT
CCTTGCGGTTCGCGGCGTGCCGGACGTGACAAACGGAAGCCGCACGTCTCACTAGTACCCTCGCAGACGG
ACAGCGCCAGGGAGCAATGGCAGCGCGCCGACCGCGATGGGCTGTGGCCAATAGCGGCTGCTCAGCAGGG
CGCGCC
