>Addgene plasmid #74181 | pLCKO_PSMD1_sgRNA_5 | addgene partial sequence | sequence record 141031 | Futet-R 5'-CAAAGGCATTAAAGCAGCGT-3'
GGAGCAACATAGTTAAGAATACCAGTCAATCTTTCACAAATTTTGTAATCCAGAGGTTGATTGTCGACTT
AACGCGTTCAGGCACCGGGCTTGCGGGTCATGCACCAGGTGCGCGGTCCTTCGGGCACCTCGACGTCGGC
GGTGACGGTGAAGCCGAGCCGCTCGTAGAAGGGGAGGTTGCGGGGCGCGGAGGTCTCCAGGAAGGCGGGC
ACCCCGGCGCGCTCGGCCGCCTCCACTCCGGGGAGCACGACGGCGCTGCCCAGACCCTTGCCCTGGTGGT
CGGGCGAGACGCCGACGGTGGCCAGGAACCACGCGGGCTCCTTGGGCCGGTGCGGCGCCAGGAGGCCTTC
CATCTGTTGCTGCGCGGCCAGCCGGGAACCGCTCAACTCGGCCATGCGCGGGCCGATCTCGGCGAACACC
GCCCCCGCTTCGACGCTCTCCGGCGTGGTCCAGACCGCCACGGCGGCGCCGTCGTCCGCGACCCACACCT
TGCCGATGTCGAGCCCGACGCGCGTGAGGAAGAGTTCTTGCAGCTCGGTGACCCGCTCGATGTGGCGGTC
CGGATCGACGGTGTGGCGCGTGGCGGGGTAGTCGGCGAACGCGGCGGCGAGGGTGCGTACGGCCCTGGGG
ACGTCGTCGCGGGTGGCGAGGCGCACCGTGGGCTTGTACTCGGTCATGGTAAGCTCCGGTGGATCCCCCT
GGGGAGAGAGGTCGGTGATTCGGTCAACGAGGGAGCCGACTGCCGACGTGCGCTCCGGAGGCTTGCAGAA
TGCGGAACACCGCGCGGGCAGGAACAGGGCCCACACTACCGCCCCACACCCCGCCTCCCGCACCGCCCCT
TCCCGGCCGCTGCTCTCGGCGCGCCCTGCTGAGCAGCCGCTATTGGCCACAGCCCATCGCGGTCGGCGCG
CTGCCATTGCTCCCTGGCGCTGTCCGTCTGCGAGGGTACTAGTGAGACGTGCGGCTTCCGTTTGTCACGT
CCGGCACGCCGCGAACCGCA
